>Addgene plasmid #70371 | R777-E087 Hs.FGFR3 | depositor full sequence | sequence record 125820 | Full Sequence
TTAACGCTAGCATGGATGTTTTCCCAGTCACGACGTTGTAAAACGACGGCCAGTCTTAAAATTCGAGCTC
GGTCCGAGGATCCGAAATAATGATTTTATTTTGACTGATAGTGACCTGTTCGTTGCAACAAATTGATAAG
CAATGCTTTTTTATAATGCCAACTTTGTACAAAAAAGTTGGCACCATGGGCGCCCCTGCCTGCGCCCTCG
CGCTCTGCGTGGCCGTGGCCATCGTGGCCGGCGCCTCCTCGGAGTCCTTGGGGACGGAGCAGCGCGTCGT
GGGGCGAGCGGCAGAAGTCCCGGGCCCAGAGCCCGGCCAGCAGGAGCAGTTGGTCTTCGGCAGCGGGGAT
GCTGTGGAGCTGAGCTGTCCCCCGCCCGGGGGTGGTCCCATGGGGCCCACTGTCTGGGTCAAGGATGGCA
CAGGGCTGGTGCCCTCGGAGCGTGTCCTGGTGGGGCCCCAGCGGCTGCAGGTGCTGAATGCCTCCCACGA
GGACTCCGGGGCCTACAGCTGCCGGCAGCGGCTCACGCAGCGCGTACTGTGCCACTTCAGTGTGCGGGTG
ACAGACGCTCCATCCTCGGGAGATGACGAAGACGGGGAGGACGAGGCTGAGGACACAGGTGTGGACACAG
GGGCCCCTTACTGGACACGGCCCGAGCGGATGGACAAGAAGCTGCTGGCCGTGCCGGCCGCCAACACCGT
CCGCTTCCGCTGCCCAGCCGCTGGCAACCCCACTCCCTCCATCTCCTGGCTGAAGAACGGCAGGGAGTTC
CGCGGCGAGCACCGCATTGGAGGCATCAAGCTGCGGCATCAGCAGTGGAGCCTGGTCATGGAAAGCGTGG
TGCCCTCGGACCGCGGCAACTACACCTGCGTCGTGGAGAACAAGTTTGGCAGCATCCGGCAGACGTACAC
GCTGGACGTGCTGGAGCGCTCCCCGCACCGGCCCATCCTGCAGGCGGGGCTGCCGGCCAACCAGACGGCG
GTGCTGGGCAGCGACGTGGAGTTCCACTGCAAGGTGTACAGTGACGCACAGCCCCACATCCAGTGGCTCA
AGCACGTGGAGGTGAACGGCAGCAAGGTGGGCCCGGACGGCACACCCTACGTTACCGTGCTCAAGACGGC
GGGCGCTAACACCACCGACAAGGAGCTAGAGGTTCTCTCCTTGCACAACGTCACCTTTGAGGACGCCGGG
GAGTACACCTGCCTGGCGGGCAATTCTATTGGGTTTTCTCATCACTCTGCGTGGCTGGTGGTGCTGCCAG
CCGAGGAGGAGCTGGTGGAGGCTGACGAGGCGGGCAGTGTGTATGCAGGCATCCTCAGCTACGGGGTGGG
CTTCTTCCTGTTCATCCTGGTGGTGGCGGCTGTGACGCTCTGCCGCCTGCGCAGCCCCCCCAAGAAAGGC
CTGGGCTCCCCCACCGTGCACAAGATCTCCCGCTTCCCGCTCAAGCGACAGGTGTCCCTGGAGTCCAACG
CGTCCATGAGCTCCAACACACCACTGGTGCGCATCGCAAGGCTGTCCTCAGGGGAGGGCCCCACGCTGGC
CAATGTCTCCGAGCTCGAGCTGCCTGCCGACCCCAAATGGGAGCTGTCTCGGGCCCGGCTGACCCTGGGC
AAGCCCCTTGGGGAGGGCTGCTTCGGCCAGGTGGTCATGGCGGAGGCCATCGGCATTGACAAGGACCGGG
CCGCCAAGCCTGTCACCGTAGCCGTGAAGATGCTGAAAGACGATGCCACTGACAAGGACCTGTCGGACCT
GGTGTCTGAGATGGAGATGATGAAGATGATCGGGAAACACAAAAACATCATCAACCTGCTGGGCGCCTGC
ACGCAGGGCGGGCCCCTGTACGTGCTGGTGGAGTACGCGGCCAAGGGTAACCTGCGGGAGTTTCTGCGGG
CGCGGCGGCCCCCGGGCCTGGACTACTCCTTCGACACCTGCAAGCCGCCCGAGGAGCAGCTCACCTTCAA
GGACCTGGTGTCCTGTGCCTACCAGGTGGCCCGGGGCATGGAGTACTTGGCCTCCCAGAAGTGCATCCAC
AGGGACCTGGCTGCCCGCAATGTGCTGGTGACCGAGGACAACGTGATGAAGATCGCAGACTTCGGGCTGG
CCCGGGACGTGCACAACCTCGACTACTACAAGAAGACAACCAACGGCCGGCTGCCCGTGAAGTGGATGGC
GCCTGAGGCCTTGTTTGACCGAGTCTACACTCACCAGAGTGACGTCTGGTCCTTTGGGGTCCTGCTCTGG
GAGATCTTCACGCTGGGGGGCTCCCCGTACCCCGGCATCCCTGTGGAGGAGCTCTTCAAGCTGCTGAAGG
AGGGCCACCGCATGGACAAGCCCGCCAACTGCACACACGACCTGTACATGATCATGCGGGAGTGCTGGCA
TGCCGCGCCCTCCCAGAGGCCCACCTTCAAGCAGCTGGTGGAGGACCTGGACCGTGTCCTTACCGTGACG
TCCACCGACGAGTACCTGGACCTGTCGGCGCCTTTCGAGCAGTACTCCCCGGGTGGCCAGGACACCCCCA
GCTCCAGCTCCTCAGGGGACGACTCCGTGTTTGCCCACGACCTGCTGCCCCCGGCCCCACCCAGCAGTGG
GGGCTCGCGGACGTAATCAACTTTCTTGTACAAAGTTGGCATTATAGGAAAGCATTGCTTATCAATTTGT
TGCAACGAACAGGTCACTATCAGTCAAAATAAAATCATTATTTGCATGCAAGCTTAGATCCTCTAGACCA
GCCAGGACAGAAATGCCTCGACTTCGCTGCTACCCAAGGTTGCCGGGTGACGCACACCGTGGAAACGGAT
GAAGGCACGAACCCAGTGGACATAAGCCTGTTCGGTTCGTAAGCTGTAATGCAAGTAGCGTATGCGCTCA
CGCAACTGGTCCAGAACCTTGACCGAACGCAGCGGTGGTAACGGCGCAGTGGCGGTTTTCATGGCTTGTT
ATGACTGTTTTTTTGGGGTACAGTCTATGCCTCGGGCATCCAAGCAGCAAGCGCGTTACGCCGTGGGTCG
ATGTTTGATGTTATGGAGCAGCAACGATGTTACGCAGCAGGGCAGTCGCCCTAAAACAAAGTTAAACATT
ATGAGGGAAGCGGTGATCGCCGAAGTATCGACTCAACTATCAGAGGTAGTTGGCGTCATCGAGCGCCATC
TCGAACCGACGTTGCTGGCCGTACATTTGTACGGCTCCGCAGTGGATGGCGGCCTGAAGCCACACAGTGA
TATTGATTTGCTGGTTACGGTGACCGTAAGGCTTGATGAAACAACGCGGCGAGCTTTGATCAACGACCTT
TTGGAAACTTCGGCTTCCCCTGGAGAGAGCGAGATTCTCCGCGCTGTAGAAGTCACCATTGTTGTGCACG
ACGACATCATTCCGTGGCGTTATCCAGCTAAGCGCGAACTGCAATTTGGAGAATGGCAGCGCAATGACAT
TCTTGCAGGTATCTTCGAGCCAGCCACGATCGACATTGATCTGGCTATCTTGCTGACAAAAGCAAGAGAA
CATAGCGTTGCCTTGGTAGGTCCAGCGGCGGAGGAACTCTTTGATCCGGTTCCTGAACAGGATCTATTTG
AGGCGCTAAATGAAACCTTAACGCTATGGAACTCGCCGCCCGACTGGGCTGGCGATGAGCGAAATGTAGT
GCTTACGTTGTCCCGCATTTGGTACAGCGCAGTAACCGGCAAAATCGCGCCGAAGGATGTCGCTGCCGAC
TGGGCAATGGAGCGCCTGCCGGCCCAGTATCAGCCCGTCATACTTGAAGCTAGACAGGCTTATCTTGGAC
AAGAAGAAGATCGCTTGGCCTCGCGCGCAGATCAGTTGGAAGAATTTGTCCACTACGTGAAAGGCGAGAT
CACCAAGGTAGTCGGCAAATAACCCTCGAGCCACCCATGACCAAAATCCCTTAACGTGAGTTACGCGTCG
TTCCACTGAGCGTCAGACCCCGTAGAAAAGATCAAAGGATCTTCTTGAGATCCTTTTTTTCTGCGCGTAA
TCTGCTGCTTGCAAACAAAAAAACCACCGCTACCAGCGGTGGTTTGTTTGCCGGATCAAGAGCTACCAAC
TCTTTTTCCGAAGGTAACTGGCTTCAGCAGAGCGCAGATACCAAATACTGTCCTTCTAGTGTAGCCGTAG
TTAGGCCACCACTTCAAGAACTCTGTAGCACCGCCTACATACCTCGCTCTGCTAATCCTGTTACCAGTGG
CTGCTGCCAGTGGCGATAAGTCGTGTCTTACCGGGTTGGACTCAAGACGATAGTTACCGGATAAGGCGCA
GCGGTCGGGCTGAACGGGGGGTTCGTGCACACAGCCCAGCTTGGAGCGAACGACCTACACCGAACTGAGA
TACCTACAGCGTGAGCATTGAGAAAGCGCCACGCTTCCCGAAGGGAGAAAGGCGGACAGGTATCCGGTAA
GCGGCAGGGTCGGAACAGGAGAGCGCACGAGGGAGCTTCCAGGGGGAAACGCCTGGTATCTTTATAGTCC
TGTCGGGTTTCGCCACCTCTGACTTGAGCGTCGATTTTTGTGATGCTCGTCAGGGGGGCGGAGCCTATGG
AAAAACGCCAGCAACGCGGCCTTTTTACGGTTCCTGGCCTTTTGCTGGCCTTTTGCTCACATGTTCTTTC
CTGCGTTATCCCCTGATTCTGTGGATAACCGTATTACCGCCTTTGAGTGAGCTGATACCGCTCGCCGCAG
CCGAACGACCGAGCGCAGCGAGTCAGTGAGCGAGGAAGCGGAAGAGCGCCCAATACGCAAACCGCCTCTC
CCCGCGCGTTGGCCGATTCATTAATGCAGCTGGCACGACAGGTTTCCCGACTGGAAAGCGGGCAGTGAGC
GCAACGCAATTAATACGCGTACCGCTAGCCAGGAAGAGTTTGTAGAAACGCAAAAAGGCCATCCGTCAGG
ATGGCCTTCTGCTTAGTTTGATGCCTGGCAGTTTATGGCGGGCGTCCTGCCCGCCACCCTCCGGGCCGTT
GCTTCACAACGTTCAAATCCGCTCCCGGCGGATTTGTCCTACTCAGGAGAGCGTTCACCGACAAACAACA
GATAAAACGAAAGGCCCAGTCTTCCGACTGAGCCTTTCGTTTTATTTGATGCCTGGCAGTTCCCTACTCT
CGCG
Features (pLannotate 1.2.2; 11 found; start..end, strand, type, name):
     18..54      -  CDS            lacZα (fragment): LacZα fragment of β-galactosidase; lacZ fragment
     85..180     +  protein_bind   attL3: mutant version of attL; recombination site for the Gateway® LR reaction LR Clonase™
    186..2603    +  CDS            FGFR3: FGFR3_HUMAN - Also known as JTK4. Experimental evidence at protein level: Swiss-Prot protein existence level 1. Tyrosine-protein kinase that acts as cell-surface receptor for fibroblast growth factors and plays an essential role in the regulation of cell proliferation, differentiation and apoptosis. Plays an essential role in the regulation of chondrocyte differentiation, proliferation and apoptosis, and is required for normal skeleton development. Regulates both osteogenesis and postnatal bone mineralization by osteoblasts. Promotes apoptosis in chondrocytes, but can also promote cancer cell
   2611..2704    -  protein_bind   attL2 (fragment): mutant version of attL; recombination site for the Gateway® LR reaction LR Clonase™
   2819..2842    +  promoter       Pc promoter (fragment): intI1 (promoter lies within the coding sequence); class 1 integron promoter
   3018..3074    +  CDS            GmR (fragment): gentamycin acetyltransferase; aacC1; confers resistance to gentamycin
   3081..3872    +  CDS            SmR: aminoglycoside adenylyltransferase (Murphy, 1985); aadA; confers resistance to spectinomycin and streptomycin
   3965..4553    +  rep_origin     ori: high-copy-number ColE1/pMB1/pBR322/pUC origin of replication
   4736..4828    +  CDS            lacI (fragment): lac repressor; lacI; The lac repressor binds to the lac operator to inhibit transcription in E. coli. This inhibition can be relieved by adding lactose or isopropyl-β-D-thiogalactopyranoside (IPTG).
   4883..4910    -  terminator     rrnB T2 terminator: transcription terminator T2 from the E. coli rrnB gene
   5042..5085    +  terminator     rrnB T1 terminator: Escherichia coli rrnB; transcription terminator T1 from the E. coli rrnB gene
