[The description below was written by a language model from this plasmid's Addgene catalogue record and pLannotate feature annotations shown in this document.]
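Description:
R777-E087 Hs.FGFR3 is a Gateway entry clone built on the pDonor-255 backbone (about 2.7 kb without insert; the full sequence record is 5,114 nt) that carries the human FGFR3 open reading frame corresponding to RefSeq NM_000142.4. It is a bacterial propagation and cloning plasmid rather than an expression vector. It replicates in E. coli from a high-copy ColE1/pUC-type origin and is selected with spectinomycin through the aadA aminoglycoside adenylyltransferase gene (SmR). This gene lies downstream of an annotated fragment of the class 1 integron Pc promoter and a short gentamicin acetyltransferase remnant. Small lacZα and lacI fragments are backbone remnants. The rrnB T1 and T2 terminators lie upstream of the recombination cassette, where such terminators typically insulate an insert from read-through transcription.

The roughly 2.4 kb insert encodes fibroblast growth factor receptor 3, a cell-surface receptor tyrosine kinase involved in cell proliferation, differentiation and apoptosis, with a notable role in chondrocyte regulation and skeletal development. The ORF is flanked by attL recombination sites, which the automated annotation labels as attL3 on the 5′ side and a partial attL2 on the 3′ side. These sites allow an LR Clonase reaction to transfer the ORF directionally into compatible destination vectors. No eukaryotic promoter, tag or reporter is annotated, so expression elements must come from the chosen destination vector. Because the ORF retains its stop codon, the clone suits native (untagged) expression or N-terminal fusions, but not C-terminal tagging. The depositor notes a silent t882c substitution relative to the reference sequence, which does not alter the encoded protein.
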