Addgene plasmid #70371: R777-E087 Hs.FGFR3
Purpose: Gateway ORF clone of human FGFR3 [NM_000142.4] with stop codon (for native or N-terminal fusions)
Depositing lab: Dominic Esposito. Depositing organization: National Cancer Institute (NCI).
Backbone
  Vector backbone: pDonor-255
  Backbone size w/o insert (bp): 2693
  Vector type: Gateway Entry Clone
Growth in bacteria
  Bacterial resistance: Spectinomycin, 50 μg/mL
  Growth temperature: 37°C
  Growth strain: DH10B
  Copy number: High Copy
Gene/Insert
  Gene/Insert name: FGFR3 (alt name: NM_000142.4)
  Species: H. sapiens (human)
  Insert size (bp): 2421
  Entrez Gene: FGFR3 (a.k.a. ACH, CD333, CEK2, HSFGFR3EX, JTK4)
  Cloning method: Gateway Cloning
  Sequencing primers: 5′ M13F 23-mer (5'-CCCAGTCACGACGTTGTAAAACG); 3′ attLR 23-mer (5'-TAACATCAGAGATTTTGAGACAC)
Terms and licenses: Academic/Nonprofit Terms; Industry Terms: Not Available to Industry
Depositor comments: t882c silent mutation not noted in Refseq
How to cite: R777-E087 Hs.FGFR3 was a gift from Dominic Esposito (Addgene plasmid # 70371 ; http://n2t.net/addgene:70371 ; RRID:Addgene_70371)
