>Addgene plasmid #70371 | R777-E087 Hs.FGFR3 | addgene partial sequence | sequence record 129433 | pCR8_R1 5'-cgaaccgaacaggcttatgt-3'
GTGCGTCACCCGGCAACCTTGGGTAGCAGCGAAGTCGAGGCATTTCTGTCCTGGCTGGTCTAGAGGATCT
AAGCTTGCATGCAAATAATGATTTTATTTTGACTGATAGTGACCTGTTCGTTGCAACAAATTGATAAGCA
ATGCTTTCCTATAATGCCAACTTTGTACAAGAAAGTTGATTACGTCCGCGAGCCCCCACTGCTGGGTGGG
GCCGGGGGCAGCAGGTCGTGGGCAAACACGGAGTCGTCCCCTGAGGAGCTGGAGCTGGGGGTGTCCTGGC
CACCCGGGGAGTACTGCTCGAAAGGCGCCGACAGGTCCAGGTACTCGTCGGTGGACGTCACGGTAAGGAC
ACGGTCCAGGTCCTCCACCAGCTGCTTGAAGGTGGGCCTCTGGGAGGGCGCGGCATGCCAGCACTCCCGC
ATGATCATGTACAGGTCGTGTGTGCAGTTGGCGGGCTTGTCCATGCGGTGGCCCTCCTTCAGCAGCTTGA
AGAGCTCCTCCACAGGGATGCCGGGGTACGGGGAGCCCCCCAGCGTGAAGATCTCCCAGAGCAGGACCCC
AAAGGACCAGACGTCACTCTGGTGAGTGTAGACTCGGTCAAACAAGGCCTCAGGCGCCATCCACTTCACG
GGCAGCCGGCCGTTGGTTGTCTTCTTGTAGTAGTCGAGGTTGTGCACGTCCCGGGCCAGCCCGAAGTCTG
CGATCTTCATCACGTTGTCCTCGGTCACCAGCACATTGCGGGCAGCCAGGTCCCTGTGGATGCACTTCTG
GGAGGCCAAGTACTCCATGCCCCGGGCCACCTGGTAGGCACAGGACACCAGGTCCTTGAAGGTGAGCTGC
TCCTCGGGCGGCTTGCAGGTGTCGAA
